Addgene plasmid #48600: pFUSB4_TGGA
Depositing lab: Stephen Ekker. Depositing organization: Mayo Foundation for Medical Education and Research. Publication: High Efficiency In Vivo Genome Engineering with a Simplified 15-RVD GoldyTALEN Design. Ma AC, Lee HB, Clark KJ, Ekker SC. PLoS One. 2013 May 29;8(5):e65259. doi: 10.1371/journal.pone.0065259. Print 2013. PubMed 23734242.
Backbone
  Vector backbone: pFUS_B4
  Vector type: Mammalian Expression, TALEN
Growth in bacteria
  Bacterial resistance: Spectinomycin, 50 μg/mL
  Growth temperature: 37°C
  Growth strain: Top10
  Copy number: Unknown
Gene/Insert
  Gene/Insert name: RVD sequence: NG NN NN NI
  Species: Synthetic
  Cloning method: Unknown
  Sequencing primers: 5′ ttgatgcctggcagttccct; 3′ cgaaccgaacaggcttatgt
Terms and licenses: Academic/Nonprofit Terms; Industry Terms: Not Available to Industry
Depositor comments: Plasmid was created using Golden Gate cloning.
How to cite: pFUSB4_TGGA was a gift from Stephen Ekker (Addgene plasmid # 48600 ; http://n2t.net/addgene:48600 ; RRID:Addgene_48600)
