[The description below was written by a language model from this plasmid's Addgene catalogue record and pLannotate feature annotations shown in this document.]
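Description:
pFUSB4_TGGA is a small (about 2.9 kb) intermediate array plasmid for Golden Gate assembly of TALENs, built on the pFUS_B4 backbone. It carries a preassembled, synthetic block of four TAL effector repeats whose repeat-variable diresidues are NG, NN, NN and NI. Under the standard RVD code these correspond to the DNA bases T, G, G and A, which gives the plasmid its name. The depositor notes that the construct was itself made by Golden Gate cloning. Although the catalogue lists it under mammalian expression and TALEN vector types, the annotated features include no eukaryotic promoter, polyadenylation signal or nuclease domain. It is therefore best understood as a cloning module rather than an expression plasmid in its own right.

The plasmid is propagated in E. coli using a high-copy ColE1/pUC-type origin. Selection is with spectinomycin, through the aadA aminoglycoside adenylyltransferase gene (SmR). Fragments of a class 1 integron Pc promoter and a gentamicin acetyltransferase gene lie just upstream of aadA and are probably remnants of the original resistance cassette. Short lacZα and lacI fragments remain, presumably from a blue/white screening cassette that the repeat array displaced, though the record does not state this. The rrnB T1 and T2 terminators are also present. The feature table does not annotate the TAL repeats themselves, which presumably lie in the unannotated region between the lacZα fragment and the resistance cassette.

The associated publication describes a simplified 15-RVD GoldyTALEN design for in vivo genome engineering. A premade four-repeat module such as this one would be combined with other repeat arrays in a final Golden Gate step, producing a full-length TALEN in a destination vector and reducing the number of assembly steps.
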