Features (pLannotate 1.2.2; 8 found; start..end, strand, type, name):
      3..39      -  CDS            lacZα (fragment): LacZα fragment of β-galactosidase; lacZ fragment
    596..619     +  promoter       Pc promoter (fragment): intI1 (promoter lies within the coding sequence); class 1 integron promoter
    795..851     +  CDS            GmR (fragment): gentamycin acetyltransferase; aacC1; confers resistance to gentamycin
    858..1649    +  CDS            SmR: aminoglycoside adenylyltransferase (Murphy, 1985); aadA; confers resistance to spectinomycin and streptomycin
   1742..2330    +  rep_origin     ori: high-copy-number ColE1/pMB1/pBR322/pUC origin of replication
   2513..2605    +  CDS            lacI (fragment): lac repressor; lacI; The lac repressor binds to the lac operator to inhibit transcription in E. coli. This inhibition can be relieved by adding lactose or isopropyl-β-D-thiogalactopyranoside (IPTG).
   2660..2687    -  terminator     rrnB T2 terminator: transcription terminator T2 from the E. coli rrnB gene
   2819..2862    +  terminator     rrnB T1 terminator: Escherichia coli rrnB; transcription terminator T1 from the E. coli rrnB gene
>Addgene plasmid #48600 | pFUSB4_TGGA | depositor full sequence | sequence record 70300 | Full Sequence
ATGTTTTCCCAGTCACGACGTTGTAAAACGACGGCCAGTCTTAAGCGTCTCATGGCCTGACCCCGGACCA
AGTGGTGGCCTATCGCCAGCAACGGTGGCGGCAAGCAAGCGCTCGAAACGGTGCAGCGGCTGTTGCCGGT
GCTGTGCCAGGACCATGGCCTGACCCCGGACCAAGTGGTGGCTATCGCCAGCAACAATGGCGGCAAGCAA
GCGCTCGAAACGGTGCAGCGGCTGTTGCCGGTGCTGTGCCAGGACCATGGCCTGACCCCGGACCAAGTGG
TGGCTATCGCCAGCAACAATGGCGGCAAGCAAGCGCTCGAAACGGTGCAGCGGCTGTTGCCGGTGCTGTG
CCAGGACCATGGCCTGACCCCGGACCAAGTGGTGGCTATCGCCAGCAACATTGGCGGCAAGCAAGCGCTC
GAAACGGTGCAGCGGCTGTTGCCGGTGCTGTGCCAGGACCATGGCCTGACCCCGGACCAAGTGGTGGCTA
TCGAGACGTCTAGACCAGCCAGGACAGAAATGCCTCGACTTCGCTGCTACCCAAGGTTGCCGGGTGACGC
ACACCGTGGAAACGGATGAAGGCACGAACCCAGTGGACATAAGCCTGTTCGGTTCGTAAGCTGTAATGCA
AGTAGCGTATGCGCTCACGCAACTGGTCCAGAACCTTGACCGAACGCAGCGGTGGTAACGGCGCAGTGGC
GGTTTTCATGGCTTGTTATGACTGTTTTTTTGGGGTACAGTCTATGCCTCGGGCATCCAAGCAGCAAGCG
CGTTACGCCGTGGGTCGATGTTTGATGTTATGGAGCAGCAACGATGTTACGCAGCAGGGCAGTCGCCCTA
AAACAAAGTTAAACATTATGAGGGAAGCGGTGATCGCCGAAGTATCGACTCAACTATCAGAGGTAGTTGG
CGTCATCGAGCGCCATCTCGAACCGACGTTGCTGGCCGTACATTTGTACGGCTCCGCAGTGGATGGCGGC
CTGAAGCCACACAGTGATATTGATTTGCTGGTTACGGTGACCGTAAGGCTTGATGAAACAACGCGGCGAG
CTTTGATCAACGACCTTTTGGAAACTTCGGCTTCCCCTGGAGAGAGCGAGATTCTCCGCGCTGTAGAAGT
CACCATTGTTGTGCACGACGACATCATTCCGTGGCGTTATCCAGCTAAGCGCGAACTGCAATTTGGAGAA
TGGCAGCGCAATGACATTCTTGCAGGTATCTTCGAGCCAGCCACGATCGACATTGATCTGGCTATCTTGC
TGACAAAAGCAAGAGAACATAGCGTTGCCTTGGTAGGTCCAGCGGCGGAGGAACTCTTTGATCCGGTTCC
TGAACAGGATCTATTTGAGGCGCTAAATGAAACCTTAACGCTATGGAACTCGCCGCCCGACTGGGCTGGC
GATGAGCGAAATGTAGTGCTTACGTTGTCCCGCATTTGGTACAGCGCAGTAACCGGCAAAATCGCGCCGA
AGGATGTCGCTGCCGACTGGGCAATGGAGCGCCTGCCGGCCCAGTATCAGCCCGTCATACTTGAAGCTAG
ACAGGCTTATCTTGGACAAGAAGAAGATCGCTTGGCCTCGCGCGCAGATCAGTTGGAAGAATTTGTCCAC
TACGTGAAAGGCGAGATCACCAAGGTAGTCGGCAAATAACCCTCGAGCCACCCATGACCAAAATCCCTTA
ACGTGAGTTACGCGTCGTTCCACTGAGCGTCAGACCCCGTAGAAAAGATCAAAGGATCTTCTTGAGATCC
TTTTTTTCTGCGCGTAATCTGCTGCTTGCAAACAAAAAAACCACCGCTACCAGCGGTGGTTTGTTTGCCG
GATCAAGAGCTACCAACTCTTTTTCCGAAGGTAACTGGCTTCAGCAGAGCGCAGATACCAAATACTGTCC
TTCTAGTGTAGCCGTAGTTAGGCCACCACTTCAAGAACTCTGTAGCACCGCCTACATACCTCGCTCTGCT
AATCCTGTTACCAGTGGCTGCTGCCAGTGGCGATAAGTCGTGTCTTACCGGGTTGGACTCAAGACGATAG
TTACCGGATAAGGCGCAGCGGTCGGGCTGAACGGGGGGTTCGTGCACACAGCCCAGCTTGGAGCGAACGA
CCTACACCGAACTGAGATACCTACAGCGTGAGCATTGAGAAAGCGCCACGCTTCCCGAAGGGAGAAAGGC
GGACAGGTATCCGGTAAGCGGCAGGGTCGGAACAGGAGAGCGCACGAGGGAGCTTCCAGGGGGAAACGCC
TGGTATCTTTATAGTCCTGTCGGGTTTCGCCACCTCTGACTTGAGCGTCGATTTTTGTGATGCTCGTCAG
GGGGGCGGAGCCTATGGAAAAACGCCAGCAACGCGGCCTTTTTACGGTTCCTGGCCTTTTGCTGGCCTTT
TGCTCACATGTTCTTTCCTGCGTTATCCCCTGATTCTGTGGATAACCGTATTACCGCCTTTGAGTGAGCT
GATACCGCTCGCCGCAGCCGAACGACCGAGCGCAGCGAGTCAGTGAGCGAGGAAGCGGAAGAGCGCCCAA
TACGCAAACCGCCTCTCCCCGCGCGTTGGCCGATTCATTAATGCAGCTGGCACGACAGGTTTCCCGACTG
GAAAGCGGGCAGTGAGCGCAACGCAATTAATACGCGTACCGCTAGCCAGGAAGAGTTTGTAGAAACGCAA
AAAGGCCATCCGTCAGGATGGCCTTCTGCTTAGTTTGATGCCTGGCAGTTTATGGCGGGCGTCCTGCCCG
CCACCCTCCGGGCCGTTGCTTCACAACGTTCAAATCCGCTCCCGGCGGATTTGTCCTACTCAGGAGAGCG
TTCACCGACAAACAACAGATAAAACGAAAGGCCCAGTCTTCCGACTGAGCCTTTCGTTTTATTTGATGCC
TGGCAGTTCCCTACTCTCGCGTTAACGCTAGCATGG
