>Addgene plasmid #48600 | pFUSB4_TGGA | addgene partial sequence | sequence record 71332 | pCR8_F1 5'-ttgatgcctggcagttccct-3'
TCACGACGTTGTAAAACGACGGCCAGTCTTAAGCGTCTCATGGCCTGACCCCGGACCAAGTGGTGGCTAT
CGCCAGCAACGGTGGCGGCAAGCAAGCGCTCGAAACGGTGCAGCGGCTGTTGCCGGTGCTGTGCCAGGAC
CATGGCCTGACCCCGGACCAAGTGGTGGCTATCGCCAGCAACAATGGCGGCAAGCAAGCGCTCGAAACGG
TGCAGCGGCTGTTGCCGGTGCTGTGCCAGGACCATGGCCTGACCCCGGACCAAGTGGTGGCTATCGCCAG
CAACAATGGCGGCAAGCAAGCGCTCGAAACGGTGCAGCGGCTGTTGCCGGTGCTGTGCCAGGACCATGGC
CTGACCCCGGACCAAGTGGTGGCTATCGCCAGCAACATTGGCGGCAAGCAAGCGCTCGAAACGGTGCAGC
GGCTGTTGCCGGTGCTGTGCCAGGACCATGGCCTGACCCCGGACCAAGTGGTGGCTATCGAGACGTCTAG
ACCAGCCAGGACAGAAATGCCTCGACTTCGCTGCTACCCAAGGTTGCCGGGTGACGCACACCGTGGAAAC
GGATGAAGGCACGAACCCAGTGGACATAAGCCTGTTCGGTTCGTAAGCTGTAATGCAAGTAGCGTATGCG
CTCACGCAACTGGTCCAGAACCTTGACCGAACGCAGCGGTGGTAACGGCGCAGTGGCGGTTTTCATGGCT
TGTTATGACTGTTTTTTTGGGGTACAGTCTATGCCTCGGGCATCCAAGCAGCAAGCGCGTTACGCCGTGG
GTCGATGTTTGATGTTATGGAGCAGCAACGATGTTACGCAGCAGGGCAGTCGCCCTAAAACAAAGTTAAA
CATTATGA
